>Addgene plasmid #116710 | pHAGE-AKT1 | addgene full sequence | sequence record 240264 | Addgene NGS Result
TGGAAGGGCTAATTCACTCCCAAAGAAGACAAGATATCCTTGATCTGTGGATCTACCACACACAAGGCTA
CTTCCCTGATTAGCAGAACTACACACCAGGGCCAGGGGTCAGATATCCACTGACCTTTGGATGGTGCTAC
AAGCTAGTACCAGTTGAGCCAGATAAGGTAGAAGAGGCCAATAAAGGAGAGAACACCAGCTTGTTACACC
CTGTGAGCCTGCATGGGATGGATGACCCGGAGAGAGAAGTGTTAGAGTGGAGGTTTGACAGCCGCCTAGC
ATTTCATCACGTGGCCCGAGAGCTGCATCCGGAGTACTTCAAGAACTGCTGATATCGAGCTTGCTACAAG
GGACTTTCCGCTGGGGACTTTCCAGGGAGGCGTGGCCTGGGCGGGACTGGGGAGTGGCGAGCCCTCAGAT
CCTGCATATAAGCAGCTGCTTTTTGCCTGTACTGGGTCTCTCTGGTTAGACCAGATCTGAGCCTGGGAGC
TCTCTGGCTAACTAGGGAACCCACTGCTTAAGCCTCAATAAAGCTTGCCTTGAGTGCTTCAAGTAGTGTG
TGCCCGTCTGTTGTGTGACTCTGGTAACTAGAGATCCCTCAGACCCTTTTAGTCAGTGTGGAAAATCTCT
AGCAGTGGCGCCCGAACAGGGACTTGAAAGCGAAAGGGAAACCAGAGGAGCTCTCTCGACGCAGGACTCG
GCTTGCTGAAGCGCGCACGGCAAGAGGCGAGGGGCGGCGACTGGTGAGTACGCCAAAAATTTTGACTAGC
GGAGGCTAGAAGGAGAGAGATGGGTGCGAGAGCGTCAGTATTAAGCGGGGGAGAATTAGATCGCGATGGG
AAAAAATTCGGTTAAGGCCAGGGGGAAAGAAAAAATATAAATTAAAACATATAGTATGGGCAAGCAGGGA
GCTAGAACGATTCGCAGTTAATCCTGGCCTGTTAGAAACATCAGAAGGCTGTAGACAAATACTGGGACAG
CTACAACCATCCCTTCAGACAGGATCAGAAGAACTTAGATCATTATATAATACAGTAGCAACCCTCTATT
GTGTGCATCAAAGGATAGAGATAAAAGACACCAAGGAAGCTTTAGACAAGATAGAGGAAGAGCAAAACAA
AAGTAAGACCACCGCACAGCAAGCGGCCGGCCGCTGATCTTCAGACCTGGAGGAGGAGATATGAGGGACA
ATTGGAGAAGTGAATTATATAAATATAAAGTAGTAAAAATTGAACCATTAGGAGTAGCACCCACCAAGGC
AAAGAGAAGAGTGGTGCAGAGAGAAAAAAGAGCAGTGGGAATAGGAGCTTTGTTCCTTGGGTTCTTGGGA
GCAGCAGGAAGCACTATGGGCGCAGCGTCAATGACGCTGACGGTACAGGCCAGACAATTATTGTCTGGTA
TAGTGCAGCAGCAGAACAATTTGCTGAGGGCTATTGAGGCGCAACAGCATCTGTTGCAACTCACAGTCTG
GGGCATCAAGCAGCTCCAGGCAAGAATCCTGGCTGTGGAAAGATACCTAAAGGATCAACAGCTCCTGGGG
ATTTGGGGTTGCTCTGGAAAACTCATTTGCACCACTGCTGTGCCTTGGAATGCTAGTTGGAGTAATAAAT
CTCTGGAACAGATTTGGAATCACACGACCTGGATGGAGTGGGACAGAGAAATTAACAATTACACAAGCTT
AATACACTCCTTAATTGAAGAATCGCAAAACCAGCAAGAAAAGAATGAACAAGAATTATTGGAATTAGAT
AAATGGGCAAGTTTGTGGAATTGGTTTAACATAACAAATTGGCTGTGGTATATAAAATTATTCATAATGA
TAGTAGGAGGCTTGGTAGGTTTAAGAATAGTTTTTGCTGTACTTTCTATAGTGAATAGAGTTAGGCAGGG
ATATTCACCATTATCGTTTCAGACCCACCTCCCAACCCCGAGGGGACCCGACAGGCCCGAAGGAATAGAA
GAAGAAGGTGGAGAGAGAGACAGAGACAGATCCATTCGATTAGTGAACGGATCTCGACGGTATCGCCGAA
TTCACAAATGGCAGTATTCATCCACAATTTTAAAAGAAAAGGGGGGATTGGGGGGTACAGTGCAGGGGAA
AGAATAGTAGACATAATAGCAACAGACATACAAACTAAAGAATTACAAAAACAAATTACAAAAATTCAAA
ATTTTCGGGTTTATTACAGGGACAGCAGAGATCCAGTTTGGACTAGTCGTGAGGCTCCGGTGCCCGTCAG
TGGGCAGAGCGCACATCGCCCACAGTCCCCGAGAAGTTGGGGGGAGGGGTCGGCAATTGAACCGGTGCCT
AGAGAAGGTGGCGCGGGGTAAACTGGGAAAGTGATGTCGTGTACTGGCTCCGCCTTTTTCCCGAGGGTGG
GGGAGAACCGTATATAAGTGCAGTAGTCGCCGTGAACGTTCTTTTTCGCAACGGGTTTGCCGCCAGAACA
CAGGTAAGTGCCGTGTGTGGTTCCCGCGGGCCTGGCCTCTTTACGGGTTATGGCCCTTGCGTGCCTTGAA
TTACTTCCACCTGGCTGCAGTACGTGATTCTTGATCCCGAGCTTCGGGTTGGAAGTGGGTGGGAGAGTTC
GAGGCCTTGCGCTTAAGGAGCCCCTTCGCCTCGTGCTTGAGTTGAGGCCTGGCCTGGGCGCTGGGGCCGC
CGCGTGCGAATCTGGTGGCACCTTCGCGCCTGTCTCGCTGCTTTCGATAAGTCTCTAGCCATTTAAAATT
TTTGATGACCTGCTGCGACGCTTTTTTTCTGGCAAGATAGTCTTGTAAATGCGGGCCAAGATCTGCACAC
TGGTATTTCGGTTTTTGGGGCCGCGGGCGGCGACGGGGCCCGTGCGTCCCAGCGCACATGTTCGGCGAGG
CGGGGCCTGCGAGCGCGGCCACCGAGAATCGGACGGGGGTAGTCTCAAGCTGGCCGGCCTGCTCTGGTGC
CTGGCCTCGCGCCGCCGTGTATCGCCCCGCCCTGGGCGGCAAGGCTGGCCCGGTCGGCACCAGTTGCGTG
AGCGGAAAGATGGCCGCTTCCCGGCCCTGCTGCAGGGAGCTCAAAATGGAGGACGCGGCGCTCGGGAGAG
CGGGCGGGTGAGTCACCCACACAAAGGAAAAGGGCCTTTCCGTCCTCAGCCGTCGCTTCATGTGACTCCA
CGGAGTACCGGGCGCCGTCCAGGCACCTCGATTAGTTCTCGAGCTTTTGGAGTACGTCGTCTTTAGGTTG
GGGGGAGGGGTTTTATGCGATGGAGTTTCCCCACACTGAGTGGGTGGAGACTGAAGTTAGGCCAGCTTGG
CACTTGATGTAATTCTCCTTGGAATTTGCCCTTTTTGAGTTTGGATCTTGGTTCATTCTCAAGCCTCAGA
CAGTGGTTCAAAGTTTTTTTCTTCCATTTCAGGTGTCGTGAAGCGGCCCTGCAGATATCAACAAGTTTGT
ACAAAAAAGCAGGCACC
[1440 nt withheld, positions 3448-4887]
TAGAACCCAGCTTTCTTGTACAAAGTGGTGATATCCAATTAACCCTCACTAAAGGTGTAGTGTTTAGAGT
AAGTTATTACCCTATAGTGAGTCGTATTACCACCCAACTTTTCTATACAAAGTGGTTGATATCCAGCACA
GTGGCGGCCGCTCGAGTCTAGAGGGCCCGCGGTTCGAAGGTAAGCCTATCCCTAACCCTCTCCTCGGTCT
CGATTCTACGCGTACCGGTTAGTAATGAGATCCCTCCCCCCCCCCTAACGTTACTGGCCGAAGCCGCTTG
GAATAAGGCCGGTGTGCGTTTGTCTATATGTTATTTTCCACCATATTGCCGTCTTTTGGCAATGTGAGGG
CCCGGAAACCTGGCCCTGTCTTCTTGACGAGCATTCCTAGGGGTCTTTCCCCTCTCGCCAAAGGAATGCA
AGGTCTGTTGAATGTCGTGAAGGAAGCAGTTCCTCTGGAAGCTTCTTGAAGACAAACAACGTCTGTAGCG
ACCCTTTGCAGGCAGCGGAACCCCCCACCTGGCGACAGGTGCCTCTGCGGCCAAAAGCCACGTGTATAAG
ATACACCTGCAAAGGCGGCACAACCCCAGTGCCACGTTGTGAGTTGGATAGTTGTGGAAAGAGTCAAATG
GCTCTCCTCAAGCGTATTCAACAAGGGGCTGAAGGATGCCCAGAAGGTACCCCATTGTATGGGATCTGAT
CTGGGGCCTCGGTGCACATGCTTTACATGTGTTTAGTCGAGGTTAAAAAAACGTCTAGGCCCCCCGAACC
ACGGGGACGTGGTTTTCCTTTGAAAAACACGATGATAATATGGCCACACATATGACCGAGTACAAGCCCA
CGGTGCGCCTCGCCACCCGCGACGACGTCCCCAGGGCCGTACGCACCCTCGCCGCCGCGTTCGCCGACTA
CCCCGCCACGCGCCACACCGTCGATCCGGACCGCCACATCGAGCGGGTCACCGAGCTGCAAGAACTCTTC
CTCACGCGCGTCGGGCTCGACATCGGCAAGGTGTGGGTCGCGGACGACGGCGCCGCGGTGGCGGTCTGGA
CCACGCCGGAGAGCGTCGAAGCGGGGGCGGTGTTCGCCGAGATCGGCCCGCGCATGGCCGAGTTGAGCGG
TTCCCGGCTGGCCGCGCAGCAACAGATGGAAGGCCTCCTGGCGCCGCACCGGCCCAAGGAGCCCGCGTGG
TTCCTGGCCACCGTCGGCGTCTCGCCCGACCACCAGGGCAAGGGTCTGGGCAGCGCCGTCGTGCTCCCCG
GAGTGGAGGCGGCCGAGCGCGCCGGGGTGCCCGCCTTCCTGGAGACCTCCGCGCCCCGCAACCTCCCCTT
CTACGAGCGGCTCGGCTTCACCGTCACCGCCGACGTCGAGGTGCCCGAAGGACCGCGCACCTGGTGCATG
ACCCGCAAGCCCGGTGCCTAAATCGATAGATCCTAATCAACCTCTGGATTACAAAATTTGTGAAAGATTG
ACTGGTATTCTTAACTATGTTGCTCCTTTTACGCTATGTGGATACGCTGCTTTAATGCCTTTGTATCATG
CTATTGCTTCCCGTATGGCTTTCATTTTCTCCTCCTTGTATAAATCCTGGTTGCTGTCTCTTTATGAGGA
GTTGTGGCCCGTTGTCAGGCAACGTGGCGTGGTGTGCACTGTGTTTGCTGACGCAACCCCCACTGGTTGG
GGCATTGCCACCACCTGTCAGCTCCTTTCCGGGACTTTCGCTTTCCCCCTCCCTATTGCCACGGCGGAAC
TCATCGCCGCCTGCCTTGCCCGCTGCTGGACAGGGGCTCGGCTGTTGGGCACTGACAATTCCGTGGTGTT
GTCGGGGAAATCATCGTCCTTTCCTTGGCTGCTCGCCTGTGTTGCCACCTGGATTCTGCGCGGGACGTCC
TTCTGCTACGTCCCTTCGGCCCTCAATCCAGCGGACCTTCCTTCCCGCGGCCTGCTGCCGGCTCTGCGGC
CTCTTCCGCGTCTTCGCCTTCGCCCTCAGACGAGTCGGATCTCCCTTTGGGCCGCCTCCCCGCCTGAGAT
CCTTTAAGACCAATGACTTACAAGGCAGCTGTAGATCTTAGCCACTTTTTAAAAGAAAAGGGGGGACTGG
AAGGGCTAATTCACTCCCAACGAAGACAAGATCTGCTTTTTGCTTGTACTGGGTCTCTCTGGTTAGACCA
GATCTGAGCCTGGGAGCTCTCTGGCTAACTAGGGAACCCACTGCTTAAGCCTCAATAAAGCTTGCCTTGA
GTGCTTCAAGTAGTGTGTGCCCGTCTGTTGTGTGACTCTGGTAACTAGAGATCCCTCAGACCCTTTTAGT
CAGTGTGGAAAATCTCTAGCAGTAGTAGTTCATGTCATCTTATTATTCAGTATTTATAACTTGCAAAGAA
ATGAATATCAGAGAGTGAGAGGCCCGGGTTAATTAAGGAAAGGGCTAGATCATTCTTGAAGACGAAAGGG
CCTCGTGATACGCCTATTTTTATAGGTTAATGTCATGATAATAATGGTTTCTTAGACGTCAGGTGGCACT
TTTCGGGGAAATGTGCGCGGAACCCCTATTTGTTTATTTTTCTAAATACATTCAAATATGTATCCGCTCA
TGAGACAATAACCCTGATAAATGCTTCAATAATATTGAAAAAGGAAGAGTATGAGTATTCAACATTTCCG
TGTCGCCCTTATTCCCTTTTTTGCGGCATTTTGCCTTCCTGTTTTTGCTCACCCAGAAACGCTGGTGAAA
GTAAAAGATGCTGAAGATCAGTTGGGTGCACGAGTGGGTTACATCGAACTGGATCTCAACAGCGGTAAGA
TCCTTGAGAGTTTTCGCCCCGAAGAACGTTTTCCAATGATGAGCACTTTTAAAGTTCTGCTATGTGGCGC
GGTATTATCCCGTGTTGACGCCGGGCAAGAGCAACTCGGTCGCCGCATACACTATTCTCAGAATGACTTG
GTTGAGTACTCACCAGTCACAGAAAAGCATCTTACGGATGGCATGACAGTAAGAGAATTATGCAGTGCTG
CCATAACCATGAGTGATAACACTGCGGCCAACTTACTTCTGACAACGATCGGAGGACCGAAGGAGCTAAC
CGCTTTTTTGCACAACATGGGGGATCATGTAACTCGCCTTGATCGTTGGGAACCGGAGCTGAATGAAGCC
ATACCAAACGACGAGCGTGACACCACGATGCCTGTAGCAATGGCAACAACGTTGCGCAAACTATTAACTG
GCGAACTACTTACTCTAGCTTCCCGGCAACAATTAATAGACTGGATGGAGGCGGATAAAGTTGCAGGACC
ACTTCTGCGCTCGGCCCTTCCGGCTGGCTGGTTTATTGCTGATAAATCTGGAGCCGGTGAGCGTGGGTCT
CGCGGTATCATTGCAGCACTGGGGCCAGATGGTAAGCCCTCCCGTATCGTAGTTATCTACACGACGGGGA
GTCAGGCAACTATGGATGAACGAAATAGACAGATCGCTGAGATAGGTGCCTCACTGATTAAGCATTGGTA
ACTGTCAGACCAAGTTTACTCATATATACTTTAGATTGATTTAAAACTTCATTTTTAATTTAAAAGGATC
TAGGTGAAGATCCTTTTTGATAATCTCATGACCAAAATCCCTTAACGTGAGTTTTCGTTCCACTGAGCGT
CAGACCCCGTAGAAAAGATCAAAGGATCTTCTTGAGATCCTTTTTTTCTGCGCGTAATCTGCTGCTTGCA
AACAAAAAAACCACCGCTACCAGCGGTGGTTTGTTTGCCGGATCAAGAGCTACCAACTCTTTTTCCGAAG
GTAACTGGCTTCAGCAGAGCGCAGATACCAAATACTGTTCTTCTAGTGTAGCCGTAGTTAGGCCACCACT
TCAAGAACTCTGTAGCACCGCCTACATACCTCGCTCTGCTAATCCTGTTACCAGTGGCTGCTGCCAGTGG
CGATAAGTCGTGTCTTACCGGGTTGGACTCAAGACGATAGTTACCGGATAAGGCGCAGCGGTCGGGCTGA
ACGGGGGGTTCGTGCACACAGCCCAGCTTGGAGCGAACGACCTACACCGAACTGAGATACCTACAGCGTG
AGCTATGAGAAAGCGCCACGCTTCCCGAAGGGAGAAAGGCGGACAGGTATCCGGTAAGCGGCAGGGTCGG
AACAGGAGAGCGCACGAGGGAGCTTCCAGGGGGAAACGCCTGGTATCTTTATAGTCCTGTCGGGTTTCGC
CACCTCTGACTTGAGCGTCGATTTTTGTGATGCTCGTCAGGGGGGCGGAGCCTATGGAAAAACGCCAGCA
ACGCGGCCTTTTTACGGTTCCTGGCCTTTTGCTGGCCTTTTGCTCACATGTTCTTTCCTGCGTTATCCCC
TGATTCTGTGGATAACCGTATTACCGCCTTTGAGTGAGCTGATACCGCTCGCCGCAGCCGAACGACCGAG
CGCAGCGAGTCAGTGAGCGAGGAAGCGGAAGAGCGCCCAATACGCAAACCGCCTCTCCCCGCGCGTTGGC
CGATTCATTAATGCAGCAAGCTCATGGCTGACTAATTTTTTTTATTTATGCAGAGGCCGAGGCCGCCTCG
GCCTCTGAGCTATTCCAGAAGTAGTGAGGAGGCTTTTTTGGAGGCCTAGGCTTTTGCAAAAAGCTCCCCG
TGGCACGACAGGTTTCCCGACTGGAAAGCGGGCAGTGAGCGCAACGCAATTAATGTGAGTTAGCTCACTC
ATTAGGCACCCCAGGCTTTACACTTTATGCTTCCGGCTCGTATGTTGTGTGGAATTGTGAGCGGATAACA
ATTTCACACAGGAAACAGCTATGACATGATTACGAATTTCACAAATAAAGCATTTTTTTCACTGCATTCT
AGTTGTGGTTTGTCCAAACTCATCAATGTATCTTATCATGTCTGGATCAACTGGATAACTCAAGCTAACC
AAAATCATCCCAAACTTCCCACCCCATACCCTATTACCACTGCCAATTACCTGTGGTTTCATTTACTCTA
AACCTGTGATTCCTCTGAATTATTTTCATTTTAAAGAAATTGTATTTGTTAAATATGTACTACAAACTTA
GTAGT
Features (pLannotate 1.2.2; 30 found; start..end, strand, type, name):
    377..634     +  LTR            5' LTR (truncated): truncated 5' long terminal repeat (LTR) from HIV-1
    681..806     +  misc_feature   HIV-1 Ψ: packaging signal of human immunodeficiency virus type 1
    790..1128    +  CDS            HIV-1 gag (fragment): gag protein from human immunodeficiency virus 1; gag
   1303..1536    +  misc_feature   RRE: The Rev response element (RRE) of HIV-1 allows for Rev-dependent mRNA export from the nucleus to the cytoplasm.
   1913..2013    +  CDS            Rev (fragment): human immunodeficiency virus 1 (HIV-1) Rev protein; rev; enhances nuclear export of unspliced and incompletely spliced viral mRNAs
   2058..2175    +  misc_feature   cPPT/CTS: central polypurine tract and central termination sequence of HIV-1
   2223..3401    +  promoter       EF-1α promoter: strong constitutive promoter for human elongation factor EF-1α
   3422..3442    +  protein_bind   attB1: mutant version of attB; core recombination site for the Gateway® BP reaction BP Clonase™
   3448..4887    +  CDS            AKT1 (sequence withheld): AKT1_HUMAN - Also known as PKB, RAC. Experimental evidence at protein level: Swiss-Prot protein existence level 1. AKT1 is one of 3 closely related serine/threonine-protein kinases (AKT1, AKT2 and AKT3) called the AKT kinase, and which regulate many processes including metabolism, proliferation, cell survival, growth and angiogenesis (PubMed:15526160, PubMed:11882383, PubMed:21620960, PubMed:21432781). This is mediated through serine and/or threonine phosphorylation of a range of downstream substrates (PubMed:15526160, PubMed:11882383, PubMed:21620960, PubMed:21432781). Over 100 substrate cand
   4892..4916    -  protein_bind   attB2: mutant version of attB; recombination site for the Gateway® BP reaction BP Clonase™
   4924..4942    +  promoter       T3 promoter: promoter for bacteriophage T3 RNA polymerase
   4968..4986    -  promoter       T7 promoter: promoter for bacteriophage T7 RNA polymerase
   4992..5010    -  protein_bind   attB4 (fragment): mutant version of attB; core recombination site for the Gateway® BP reaction BP Clonase™
   5066..5107    +  CDS            V5 tag: epitope tag from simian virus 5
   5233..5695    +  misc_feature   IRES: internal ribosome entry site (IRES) of the encephalomyocarditis virus (EMCV)
   5709..6306    +  CDS            PuroR (fragment): puromycin N-acetyltransferase; pac from Streptomyces; confers resistance to puromycin
   6322..6910    +  misc_feature   WPRE: woodchuck hepatitis virus posttranscriptional regulatory element
   6918..6983    +  CDS            nef (fragment): NEF_HV1Z2 - Experimental evidence at protein level: Swiss-Prot protein existence level 1. Extracellular Nef protein targets CD4(+) T-lymphocytes for apoptosis by interacting with CXCR4 surface receptors. From Human immunodeficiency virus type 1 group M subtype D (isolate Z2/CDC-Z34) (HIV-1).
   6985..7218    +  LTR            3' LTR (ΔU3): self-inactivating 3' long terminal repeat (LTR) from HIV-1
   7423..7527    +  promoter       AmpR promoter: bla
   7528..8388    +  CDS            AmpR: β-lactamase; bla; confers resistance to ampicillin, carbenicillin, and related antibiotics
   8559..9147    +  rep_origin     ori: high-copy-number ColE1/pMB1/pBR322/pUC origin of replication
   9330..9384    +  CDS            lacI (fragment): lac repressor; lacI; The lac repressor binds to the lac operator to inhibit transcription in E. coli. This inhibition can be relieved by adding lactose or isopropyl-β-D-thiogalactopyranoside (IPTG).
   9390..9483    +  rep_origin     SV40 ori (fragment): SV40 origin of replication
   9508..9545    +  CDS            lacI (fragment): lac repressor; lacI; The lac repressor binds to the lac operator to inhibit transcription in E. coli. This inhibition can be relieved by adding lactose or isopropyl-β-D-thiogalactopyranoside (IPTG).
   9558..9579    +  protein_bind   CAP binding site: CAP binding activates transcription in the presence of cAMP. E. coli catabolite activator protein
   9594..9624    +  promoter       lac promoter: promoter for the E. coli lac operon
   9632..9648    +  protein_bind   lac operator: The lac repressor binds to the lac operator to inhibit transcription in E. coli. This inhibition can be relieved by adding lactose or isopropyl-β-D-thiogalactopyranoside (IPTG). lac repressor encoded by lacI
   9682..9765    +  polyA_signal   SV40 poly(A) signal (fragment): SV40 polyadenylation signal
   9932..329     +  CDS            nef (fragment) (across the origin): NEF_HV1BR - Experimental evidence at protein level: Swiss-Prot protein existence level 1. Extracellular Nef protein targets CD4(+) T-lymphocytes for apoptosis by interacting with CXCR4 surface receptors (PubMed:14990729). From Human immunodeficiency virus type 1 group M subtype B (isolate BRU/LAI) (HIV-1).
