[The description below was written by a language model from this plasmid's Addgene catalogue record and pLannotate feature annotations shown in this document.]
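Description:
pHAGE-AKT1 is a lentiviral expression plasmid of about 9.9 kb built on the pHAGE backbone and carrying wild-type human AKT1, the serine/threonine kinase also known as PKB, which regulates cell survival, growth, proliferation and metabolism. It is propagated in E. coli through a high-copy ColE1/pUC-type origin with ampicillin selection from the β-lactamase gene. The catalogue lists a recombination-deficient strain as host, a common choice for plasmids containing repeated LTRs.

The viral portion consists of HIV-1 elements: a truncated 5' LTR, the Ψ packaging signal with an adjoining gag fragment, the Rev response element for nuclear export of the unspliced genomic RNA, the cPPT/CTS, and a ΔU3 self-inactivating 3' LTR that silences LTR promoter activity after integration. Between the LTRs, the strong constitutive human EF-1α promoter drives the AKT1 open reading frame, which is flanked by attB1 and attB2 sites left by Gateway recombination. Downstream lie short T3 and T7 promoter sequences, an attB4 fragment and a V5 epitope tag sequence. The V5 annotation is separated from the AKT1 coding sequence by these elements, and the record does not state whether the tag is fused to the expressed protein. An EMCV IRES then allows translation of a puromycin resistance gene from the same transcript, so transduced mammalian cells can be selected with puromycin. A WPRE boosts transcript stability and expression.

The stated purpose is lentiviral expression of AKT1. The associated study concerns systematic functional annotation of somatic mutations in cancer, so this wild-type clone plausibly serves as a reference alongside mutant alleles, although the record does not say so.
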