Addgene plasmid #116710: pHAGE-AKT1
Purpose: Lentiviral expression of AKT1
Depositing lab: Gordon Mills & Kenneth Scott. Depositing organization: Baylor College of Medicine. Publication: Systematic Functional Annotation of Somatic Mutations in Cancer. Ng PK, Li J, Jeong KJ, Shao S, Chen H, Tsang YH, Sengupta S, Wang Z, Bhavana VH, Tran R, Soewito S, Minussi DC, Moreno D, Kong K, Dogruluk T, Lu H, Gao J, Tokheim C, Zhou DC, Johnson AM, Zeng J, Ip CKM, Ju Z, Wester M, Yu S, Li Y, Vellano CP, Schultz N, Karchin R, Ding L, Lu Y, Cheung LWT, Chen K, Shaw KR, Meric-Bernstam F, Scott KL, Yi S, Sahni N, Liang H, Mills GB. Cancer Cell. 2018 Mar 12;33(3):450-462.e10. doi: 10.1016/j.ccell.2018.01.021. PubMed 29533785.
Backbone
  Vector backbone: pHAGE
  Vector type: Lentiviral
Growth in bacteria
  Bacterial resistance: Ampicillin, 100 μg/mL
  Growth temperature: 37°C
  Growth strain: Stbl3
  Copy number: High Copy
Gene/Insert
  Gene/Insert name: AKT1
  Species: H. sapiens (human)
  Mutation: WT
  Entrez Gene: AKT1 (a.k.a. AKT, PKB, PKB-ALPHA, PRKBA, RAC, RAC-ALPHA)
  Cloning method: Gateway Cloning
Terms and licenses: Academic/Nonprofit Terms; Industry Terms: Not Available to Industry
How to cite: pHAGE-AKT1 was a gift from Gordon Mills & Kenneth Scott (Addgene plasmid # 116710 ; http://n2t.net/addgene:116710 ; RRID:Addgene_116710)
