>Addgene plasmid #116710 | pHAGE-AKT1 | depositor partial sequence | sequence record 219585 | insert
[1440 nt withheld, positions 1-1440]
TGA
